>Addgene plasmid #122310 | px335-sgRNA-EF(Cas9n)-mHes1-R | depositor full sequence | sequence record 233507 | px335-sgRNA-EF(Cas9n)-mHes1-R sequence 8447 bps
GAGGGCCTATTTCCCATGATTCCTTCATATTTGCATATACGATACAAGGCTGTTAGAGAGATAATTGGAA
TTAATTTGACTGTAAACACAAAGATATTAGTACAAAATACGTGACGTAGAAAGTAATAATTTCTTGGGTA
GTTTGCAGTTTTAAAATTATGTTTTAAAATGGACTATCATATGCTTACCGTAACTTGAAAGTATTTCGAT
TTCTTGGCTTTATATATCTTGTGGAAAGGACGAAACACCGAGCCCACCTCTCTCTTCTGAGTTTAAGAGC
TATGCTGGAAACAGCATAGCAAGTTTAAATAAGGCTAGTCCGTTATCAACTTGAAAAAGTGGCACCGAGT
CGGTGCTTTTTTGTTTTAGAGCTAGAAATAGCAAGTTAAAATAAGGCTAGTCCGTTTTTAGCGCGTGCGC
CAATTCTGCAGACAAATGGCTCTAGAGGTACCCGTTACATAACTTACGGTAAATGGCCCGCCTGGCTGAC
CGCCCAACGACCCCCGCCCATTGACGTCAATAGTAACGCCAATAGGGACTTTCCATTGACGTCAATGGGT
GGAGTATTTACGGTAAACTGCCCACTTGGCAGTACATCAAGTGTATCATATGCCAAGTACGCCCCCTATT
GACGTCAATGACGGTAAATGGCCCGCCTGGCATTGTGCCCAGTACATGACCTTATGGGACTTTCCTACTT
GGCAGTACATCTACGTATTAGTCATCGCTATTACCATGGTCGAGGTGAGCCCCACGTTCTGCTTCACTCT
CCCCATCTCCCCCCCCTCCCCACCCCCAATTTTGTATTTATTTATTTTTTAATTATTTTGTGCAGCGATG
GGGGCGGGGGGGGGGGGGGGGCGCGCGCCAGGCGGGGCGGGGCGGGGCGAGGGGCGGGGCGGGGCGAGGC
GGAGAGGTGCGGCGGCAGCCAATCAGAGCGGCGCGCTCCGAAAGTTTCCTTTTATGGCGAGGCGGCGGCG
GCGGCGGCCCTATAAAAAGCGAAGCGCGCGGCGGGCGGGAGTCGCTGCGACGCTGCCTTCGCCCCGTGCC
CCGCTCCGCCGCCGCCTCGCGCCGCCCGCCCCGGCTCTGACTGACCGCGTTACTCCCACAGGTGAGCGGG
CGGGACGGCCCTTCTCCTCCGGGCTGTAATTAGCTGAGCAAGAGGTAAGGGTTTAAGGGATGGTTGGTTG
GTGGGGTATTAATGTTTAATTACCTGGAGCACCTGCCTGAAATCACTTTTTTTCAGGTTGGACCGGTGCC
ACCATGTACCCATACGATGTTCCAGATTACGCTTCGCCGAAGAAAAAGCGCAAGGTCGAAGCGTCCGACA
AGAAGTACAGCATCGGCCTGGCCATCGGCACCAACTCTGTGGGCTGGGCCGTGATCACCGACGAGTACAA
GGTGCCCAGCAAGAAATTCAAGGTGCTGGGCAACACCGACCGGCACAGCATCAAGAAGAACCTGATCGGA
GCCCTGCTGTTCGACAGCGGCGAAACAGCCGAGGCCACCCGGCTGAAGAGAACCGCCAGAAGAAGATACA
CCAGACGGAAGAACCGGATCTGCTATCTGCAAGAGATCTTCAGCAACGAGATGGCCAAGGTGGACGACAG
CTTCTTCCACAGACTGGAAGAGTCCTTCCTGGTGGAAGAGGATAAGAAGCACGAGCGGCACCCCATCTTC
GGCAACATCGTGGACGAGGTGGCCTACCACGAGAAGTACCCCACCATCTACCACCTGAGAAAGAAACTGG
TGGACAGCACCGACAAGGCCGACCTGCGGCTGATCTATCTGGCCCTGGCCCACATGATCAAGTTCCGGGG
CCACTTCCTGATCGAGGGCGACCTGAACCCCGACAACAGCGACGTGGACAAGCTGTTCATCCAGCTGGTG
CAGACCTACAACCAGCTGTTCGAGGAAAACCCCATCAACGCCAGCGGCGTGGACGCCAAGGCCATCCTGT
CTGCCAGACTGAGCAAGAGCAGACGGCTGGAAAATCTGATCGCCCAGCTGCCCGGCGAGAAGAAGAATGG
CCTGTTCGGCAACCTGATTGCCCTGAGCCTGGGCCTGACCCCCAACTTCAAGAGCAACTTCGACCTGGCC
GAGGATGCCAAACTGCAGCTGAGCAAGGACACCTACGACGACGACCTGGACAACCTGCTGGCCCAGATCG
GCGACCAGTACGCCGACCTGTTTCTGGCCGCCAAGAACCTGTCCGACGCCATCCTGCTGAGCGACATCCT
GAGAGTGAACACCGAGATCACCAAGGCCCCCCTGAGCGCCTCTATGATCAAGAGATACGACGAGCACCAC
CAGGACCTGACCCTGCTGAAAGCTCTCGTGCGGCAGCAGCTGCCTGAGAAGTACAAAGAGATTTTCTTCG
ACCAGAGCAAGAACGGCTACGCCGGCTACATTGACGGCGGAGCCAGCCAGGAAGAGTTCTACAAGTTCAT
CAAGCCCATCCTGGAAAAGATGGACGGCACCGAGGAACTGCTCGTGAAGCTGAACAGAGAGGACCTGCTG
CGGAAGCAGCGGACCTTCGACAACGGCAGCATCCCCCACCAGATCCACCTGGGAGAGCTGCACGCCATTC
TGCGGCGGCAGGAAGATTTTTACCCATTCCTGAAGGACAACCGGGAAAAGATCGAGAAGATCCTGACCTT
CCGCATCCCCTACTACGTGGGCCCTCTGGCCAGGGGAAACAGCAGATTCGCCTGGATGACCAGAAAGAGC
GAGGAAACCATCACCCCCTGGAACTTCGAGGAAGTGGTGGACAAGGGCGCTTCCGCCCAGAGCTTCATCG
AGCGGATGACCAACTTCGATAAGAACCTGCCCAACGAGAAGGTGCTGCCCAAGCACAGCCTGCTGTACGA
GTACTTCACCGTGTATAACGAGCTGACCAAAGTGAAATACGTGACCGAGGGAATGAGAAAGCCCGCCTTC
CTGAGCGGCGAGCAGAAAAAGGCCATCGTGGACCTGCTGTTCAAGACCAACCGGAAAGTGACCGTGAAGC
AGCTGAAAGAGGACTACTTCAAGAAAATCGAGTGCTTCGACTCCGTGGAAATCTCCGGCGTGGAAGATCG
GTTCAACGCCTCCCTGGGCACATACCACGATCTGCTGAAAATTATCAAGGACAAGGACTTCCTGGACAAT
GAGGAAAACGAGGACATTCTGGAAGATATCGTGCTGACCCTGACACTGTTTGAGGACAGAGAGATGATCG
AGGAACGGCTGAAAACCTATGCCCACCTGTTCGACGACAAAGTGATGAAGCAGCTGAAGCGGCGGAGATA
CACCGGCTGGGGCAGGCTGAGCCGGAAGCTGATCAACGGCATCCGGGACAAGCAGTCCGGCAAGACAATC
CTGGATTTCCTGAAGTCCGACGGCTTCGCCAACAGAAACTTCATGCAGCTGATCCACGACGACAGCCTGA
CCTTTAAAGAGGACATCCAGAAAGCCCAGGTGTCCGGCCAGGGCGATAGCCTGCACGAGCACATTGCCAA
TCTGGCCGGCAGCCCCGCCATTAAGAAGGGCATCCTGCAGACAGTGAAGGTGGTGGACGAGCTCGTGAAA
GTGATGGGCCGGCACAAGCCCGAGAACATCGTGATCGAAATGGCCAGAGAGAACCAGACCACCCAGAAGG
GACAGAAGAACAGCCGCGAGAGAATGAAGCGGATCGAAGAGGGCATCAAAGAGCTGGGCAGCCAGATCCT
GAAAGAACACCCCGTGGAAAACACCCAGCTGCAGAACGAGAAGCTGTACCTGTACTACCTGCAGAATGGG
CGGGATATGTACGTGGACCAGGAACTGGACATCAACCGGCTGTCCGACTACGATGTGGACCATATCGTGC
CTCAGAGCTTTCTGAAGGACGACTCCATCGACAACAAGGTGCTGACCAGAAGCGACAAGAACCGGGGCAA
GAGCGACAACGTGCCCTCCGAAGAGGTCGTGAAGAAGATGAAGAACTACTGGCGGCAGCTGCTGAACGCC
AAGCTGATTACCCAGAGAAAGTTCGACAATCTGACCAAGGCCGAGAGAGGCGGCCTGAGCGAACTGGATA
AGGCCGGCTTCATCAAGAGACAGCTGGTGGAAACCCGGCAGATCACAAAGCACGTGGCACAGATCCTGGA
CTCCCGGATGAACACTAAGTACGACGAGAATGACAAGCTGATCCGGGAAGTGAAAGTGATCACCCTGAAG
TCCAAGCTGGTGTCCGATTTCCGGAAGGATTTCCAGTTTTACAAAGTGCGCGAGATCAACAACTACCACC
ACGCCCACGACGCCTACCTGAACGCCGTCGTGGGAACCGCCCTGATCAAAAAGTACCCTAAGCTGGAAAG
CGAGTTCGTGTACGGCGACTACAAGGTGTACGACGTGCGGAAGATGATCGCCAAGAGCGAGCAGGAAATC
GGCAAGGCTACCGCCAAGTACTTCTTCTACAGCAACATCATGAACTTTTTCAAGACCGAGATTACCCTGG
CCAACGGCGAGATCCGGAAGCGGCCTCTGATCGAGACAAACGGCGAAACCGGGGAGATCGTGTGGGATAA
GGGCCGGGATTTTGCCACCGTGCGGAAAGTGCTGAGCATGCCCCAAGTGAATATCGTGAAAAAGACCGAG
GTGCAGACAGGCGGCTTCAGCAAAGAGTCTATCCTGCCCAAGAGGAACAGCGATAAGCTGATCGCCAGAA
AGAAGGACTGGGACCCTAAGAAGTACGGCGGCTTCGACAGCCCCACCGTGGCCTATTCTGTGCTGGTGGT
GGCCAAAGTGGAAAAGGGCAAGTCCAAGAAACTGAAGAGTGTGAAAGAGCTGCTGGGGATCACCATCATG
GAAAGAAGCAGCTTCGAGAAGAATCCCATCGACTTTCTGGAAGCCAAGGGCTACAAAGAAGTGAAAAAGG
ACCTGATCATCAAGCTGCCTAAGTACTCCCTGTTCGAGCTGGAAAACGGCCGGAAGAGAATGCTGGCCTC
TGCCGGCGAACTGCAGAAGGGAAACGAACTGGCCCTGCCCTCCAAATATGTGAACTTCCTGTACCTGGCC
AGCCACTATGAGAAGCTGAAGGGCTCCCCCGAGGATAATGAGCAGAAACAGCTGTTTGTGGAACAGCACA
AGCACTACCTGGACGAGATCATCGAGCAGATCAGCGAGTTCTCCAAGAGAGTGATCCTGGCCGACGCTAA
TCTGGACAAAGTGCTGTCCGCCTACAACAAGCACCGGGATAAGCCCATCAGAGAGCAGGCCGAGAATATC
ATCCACCTGTTTACCCTGACCAATCTGGGAGCCCCTGCCGCCTTCAAGTACTTTGACACCACCATCGACC
GGAAGAGGTACACCAGCACCAAAGAGGTGCTGGACGCCACCCTGATCCACCAGAGCATCACCGGCCTGTA
CGAGACACGGATCGACCTGTCTCAGCTGGGAGGCGACAGCCCCAAGAAGAAGAGAAAGGTGGAGGCCAGC
TAAGAATTCCTAGAGCTCGCTGATCAGCCTCGACTGTGCCTTCTAGTTGCCAGCCATCTGTTGTTTGCCC
CTCCCCCGTGCCTTCCTTGACCCTGGAAGGTGCCACTCCCACTGTCCTTTCCTAATAAAATGAGGAAATT
GCATCGCATTGTCTGAGTAGGTGTCATTCTATTCTGGGGGGTGGGGTGGGGCAGGACAGCAAGGGGGAGG
ATTGGGAAGAGAATAGCAGGCATGCTGGGGAGCGGCCGCAGGAACCCCTAGTGATGGAGTTGGCCACTCC
CTCTCTGCGCGCTCGCTCGCTCACTGAGGCCGGGCGACCAAAGGTCGCCCGACGCCCGGGCTTTGCCCGG
GCGGCCTCAGTGAGCGAGCGAGCGCGCAGCTGCCTGCAGGGGCGCCTGATGCGGTATTTTCTCCTTACGC
ATCTGTGCGGTATTTCACACCGCATA
[142 nt withheld, positions 5907-6048]
C
[141 nt withheld, positions 6050-6190]
CCTTTGACGTTGGAGTCCACGTTCTTT
[37 nt withheld, positions 6218-6254]
ACCCTATCTCGGGCTATTCTTTTGATTTATAAGGGATTTTGCCGATTTCGGCCTATTGGTTAAAAAATGA
GCTGATTTAACAAAAATTTAACGCGAATTTTAACAAAATATTAACGTTTACAATTTTATGGTGCACTCTC
AGTACAATCTGCTCTGATGCCGCATAGTTAAGCCAGCCCCGACACCCGCCAACACCCGCTGACGCGCCCT
GACGGGCTTGTCTGCTCCCGGCATCCGCTTACAGACAAGCTGTGACCGTCTCCGGGAGCTGCATGTGTCA
GAGGTTTTCACCGTCATCACCGAAACGCGCGAGACGAAAGGGCCTCGTGATACGCCTATTTTTATAGGTT
AATGTCATGATAATAATGGTTTCTTAGACGTCAGGTGGCACTTTTCGGGGAAATGTGCGCGGAACCCCTA
TTTGTTTATTTTTCTAAATACATTCAAATATGTATCCGCTCATGAGACAATAACCCTGATAAATGCTTCA
ATAATATTGAAAAAGGAAGAGTATGAGTATTCAACATTTCCGTGTCGCCCTTATTCCCTTTTTTGCGGCA
TTTTGCCTTCCTGTTTTTGCTCACCCAGAAACGCTGGTGAAAGTAAAAGATGCTGAAGATCAGTTGGGTG
CACGAGTGGGTTACATCGAACTGGATCTCAACAGCGGTAAGATCCTTGAGAGTTTTCGCCCCGAAGAACG
TTTTCCAATGATGAGCACTTTTAAAGTTCTGCTATGTGGCGCGGTATTATCCCGTATTGACGCCGGGCAA
GAGCAACTCGGTCGCCGCATACACTATTCTCAGAATGACTTGGTTGAGTACTCACCAGTCACAGAAAAGC
ATCTTACGGATGGCATGACAGTAAGAGAATTATGCAGTGCTGCCATAACCATGAGTGATAACACTGCGGC
CAACTTACTTCTGACAACGATCGGAGGACCGAAGGAGCTAACCGCTTTTTTGCACAACATGGGGGATCAT
GTAACTCGCCTTGATCGTTGGGAACCGGAGCTGAATGAAGCCATACCAAACGACGAGCGTGACACCACGA
TGCCTGTAGCAATGGCAACAACGTTGCGCAAACTATTAACTGGCGAACTACTTACTCTAGCTTCCCGGCA
ACAATTAATAGACTGGATGGAGGCGGATAAAGTTGCAGGACCACTTCTGCGCTCGGCCCTTCCGGCTGGC
TGGTTTATTGCTGATAAATCTGGAGCCGGTGAGCGTGGAAGCCGCGGTATCATTGCAGCACTGGGGCCAG
ATGGTAAGCCCTCCCGTATCGTAGTTATCTACACGACGGGGAGTCAGGCAACTATGGATGAACGAAATAG
ACAGATCGCTGAGATAGGTGCCTCACTGATTAAGCATTGGTAACTGTCAGACCAAGTTTACTCATATATA
CTTTAGATTGATTTAAAACTTCATTTTTAATTTAAAAGGATCTAGGTGAAGATCCTTTTTGATAATCTCA
TGACCAAAATCCCTTAACGTGAGTTTTCGTTCCACTGAGCGTCAGACCCCGTAGAAAAGATCAAAGGATC
TTCTTGAGATCCTTTTTTTCTGCGCGTAATCTGCTGCTTGCAAACAAAAAAACCACCGCTACCAGCGGTG
GTTTGTTTGCCGGATCAAGAGCTACCAACTCTTTTTCCGAAGGTAACTGGCTTCAGCAGAGCGCAGATAC
CAAATACTGTCCTTCTAGTGTAGCCGTAGTTAGGCCACCACTTCAAGAACTCTGTAGCACCGCCTACATA
CCTCGCTCTGCTAATCCTGTTACCAGTGGCTGCTGCCAGTGGCGATAAGTCGTGTCTTACCGGGTTGGAC
TCAAGACGATAGTTACCGGATAAGGCGCAGCGGTCGGGCTGAACGGGGGGTTCGTGCACACAGCCCAGCT
TGGAGCGAACGACCTACACCGAACTGAGATACCTACAGCGTGAGCTATGAGAAAGCGCCACGCTTCCCGA
AGGGAGAAAGGCGGACAGGTATCCGGTAAGCGGCAGGGTCGGAACAGGAGAGCGCACGAGGGAGCTTCCA
GGGGGAAACGCCTGGTATCTTTATAGTCCTGTCGGGTTTCGCCACCTCTGACTTGAGCGTCGATTTTTGT
GATGCTCGTCAGGGGGGCGGAGCCTATGGAAAAACGCCAGCAACGCGGCCTTTTTACGGTTCCTGGCCTT
TTGCTGGCCTTTTGCTCACATGT
Features (pLannotate 1.2.2; 18 found; start..end, strand, type, name):
      1..241     +  promoter       U6 promoter: RNA polymerase III promoter for human U6 snRNA
    289..356     +  misc_RNA       tracrRNA (fragment): trans-activating CRISPR RNA for the Streptococcus pyogenes CRISPR/Cas9 system
    363..406     +  misc_RNA       gRNA scaffold (fragment): guide RNA scaffold for the Streptococcus pyogenes CRISPR/Cas9 system
    453..738     +  enhancer       CMV enhancer: human cytomegalovirus immediate early enhancer; contains an 18-bp deletion relative to the standard CMV enhancer
    740..1017    +  promoter       chicken β-actin promoter: No description available
   1018..1246    +  intron         hybrid intron: hybrid between chicken β-actin (CBA) and minute virus of mice (MMV) introns (Gray et al., 2011)
   1267..1294    +  CDS            3xHA (fragment): three tandem HA epitope tags
   1327..3042    +  CDS            Cas9(N): N-terminal portion of Streptococcus pyogenes Cas9 (Zetsche et al., 2015)
   2929..5427    +  CDS            Cas9(C): C-terminal portion of Streptococcus pyogenes Cas9 (Zetsche et al., 2015)
   5494..5605    +  polyA_signal   bGH poly(A) signal: bovine growth hormone polyadenylation signal
   5710..5850    +  repeat_region  AAV2 ITR: inverted terminal repeat of adeno-associated virus serotype 2 inverted
   5855..5906    -  misc_feature   bom (fragment): basis of mobility region from pBR322
   5925..6305    +  rep_origin     M13 ori (sequence partly withheld): M13 bacteriophage origin of replication; arrow indicates direction of (+) strand synthesis
   6381..6430    -  misc_feature   bom (fragment): basis of mobility region from pBR322
   6532..6567    -  CDS            rop (fragment): Rop protein, which maintains plasmids at low copy number; rop
   6662..6766    +  promoter       AmpR promoter: bla
   6767..7627    +  CDS            AmpR: β-lactamase; bla; confers resistance to ampicillin, carbenicillin, and related antibiotics
   7798..8386    +  rep_origin     ori: high-copy-number ColE1/pMB1/pBR322/pUC origin of replication
