>Addgene plasmid #122310 | px335-sgRNA-EF(Cas9n)-mHes1-R | addgene full sequence | sequence record 238334 | Addgene NGS Result
GAGGGCCTATTTCCCATGATTCCTTCATATTTGCATATACGATACAAGGCTGTTAGAGAGATAATTGGAA
TTAATTTGACTGTAAACACAAAGATATTAGTACAAAATACGTGACGTAGAAAGTAATAATTTCTTGGGTA
GTTTGCAGTTTTAAAATTATGTTTTAAAATGGACTATCATATGCTTACCGTAACTTGAAAGTATTTCGAT
TTCTTGGCTTTATATATCTTGTGGAAAGGACGAAACACCGAGCCCACCTCTCTCTTCTGAGTTTAAGAGC
TATGCTGGAAACAGCATAGCAAGTTTAAATAAGGCTAGTCCGTTATCAACTTGAAAAAGTGGCACCGAGT
CGGTGCTTTTTTGTTTTAGAGCTAGAAATAGCAAGTTAAAATAAGGCTAGTCCGTTTTTAGCGCGTGCGC
CAATTCTGCAGACAAATGGCTCTAGAGGTACCCGTTACATAACTTACGGTAAATGGCCCGCCTGGCTGAC
CGCCCAACGACCCCCGCCCATTGACGTCAATAGTAACGCCAATAGGGACTTTCCATTGACGTCAATGGGT
GGAGTATTTACGGTAAACTGCCCACTTGGCAGTACATCAAGTGTATCATATGCCAAGTACGCCCCCTATT
GACGTCAATGACGGTAAATGGCCCGCCTGGCATTGTGCCCAGTACATGACCTTATGGGACTTTCCTACTT
GGCAGTACATCTACGTATTAGTCATCGCTATTACCATGGTCGAGGTGAGCCCCACGTTCTGCTTCACTCT
CCCCATCTCCCCCCCCTCCCCACCCCCAATTTTGTATTTATTTATTTTTTAATTATTTTGTGCAGCGATG
GGGGCGGGGGGGGGGGGGGGCGCGCGCCAGGCGGGGCGGGGGGGGGGGGGGGGGGGGGGGGGGGGGGGGG
GGGGGGGGCGGCGGCAGCCAATCAGAGCGGCGCGCTCCGAAAGTTTCCTTTTATGGCGAGGCGGCGGCGG
CGGCGGCCCTATAAAAAGCGAAGCGCGCGGCGGGCGGGAGTCGCTGCGCGCTGCCTTCGCCCCGTGCCCC
GCTCCGCCGCCGCCTCGCGCCGCCCGCCCCGGCTCTGACTGACCGCGTTACTCCCACAGGTGAGCGGGCG
GGACGGCCCTTCTCCTCCGGGCTGTAATTAGCTGAGCAAGAGGTAAGGGTTTAAGGGATGGTTGGTTGGT
GGGGTATTAATGTTTAATTACCTGGAGCACCTGCCTGAAATCACTTTTTTTCAGGTTGGACCGGTGCCAC
CATGTACCCATACGATGTTCCAGATTACGCTTCGCCGAAGAAAAAGCGCAAGGTCGAAGCGTCCGACAAG
AAGTACAGCATCGGCCTGGCCATCGGCACCAACTCTGTGGGCTGGGCCGTGATCACCGACGAGTACAAGG
TGCCCAGCAAGAAATTCAAGGTGCTGGGCAACACCGACCGGCACAGCATCAAGAAGAACCTGATCGGAGC
CCTGCTGTTCGACAGCGGCGAAACAGCCGAGGCCACCCGGCTGAAGAGAACCGCCAGAAGAAGATACACC
AGACGGAAGAACCGGATCTGCTATCTGCAAGAGATCTTCAGCAACGAGATGGCCAAGGTGGACGACAGCT
TCTTCCACAGACTGGAAGAGTCCTTCCTGGTGGAAGAGGATAAGAAGCACGAGCGGCACCCCATCTTCGG
CAACATCGTGGACGAGGTGGCCTACCACGAGAAGTACCCCACCATCTACCACCTGAGAAAGAAACTGGTG
GACAGCACCGACAAGGCCGACCTGCGGCTGATCTATCTGGCCCTGGCCCACATGATCAAGTTCCGGGGCC
ACTTCCTGATCGAGGGCGACCTGAACCCCGACAACAGCGACGTGGACAAGCTGTTCATCCAGCTGGTGCA
GACCTACAACCAGCTGTTCGAGGAAAACCCCATCAACGCCAGCGGCGTGGACGCCAAGGCCATCCTGTCT
GCCAGACTGAGCAAGAGCAGACGGCTGGAAAATCTGATCGCCCAGCTGCCCGGCGAGAAGAAGAATGGCC
TGTTCGGCAACCTGATTGCCCTGAGCCTGGGCCTGACCCCCAACTTCAAGAGCAACTTCGACCTGGCCGA
GGATGCCAAACTGCAGCTGAGCAAGGACACCTACGACGACGACCTGGACAACCTGCTGGCCCAGATCGGC
GACCAGTACGCCGACCTGTTTCTGGCCGCCAAGAACCTGTCCGACGCCATCCTGCTGAGCGACATCCTGA
GAGTGAACACCGAGATCACCAAGGCCCCCCTGAGCGCCTCTATGATCAAGAGATACGACGAGCACCACCA
GGACCTGACCCTGCTGAAAGCTCTCGTGCGGCAGCAGCTGCCTGAGAAGTACAAAGAGATTTTCTTCGAC
CAGAGCAAGAACGGCTACGCCGGCTACATTGACGGCGGAGCCAGCCAGGAAGAGTTCTACAAGTTCATCA
AGCCCATCCTGGAAAAGATGGACGGCACCGAGGAACTGCTCGTGAAGCTGAACAGAGAGGACCTGCTGCG
GAAGCAGCGGACCTTCGACAACGGCAGCATCCCCCACCAGATCCACCTGGGAGAGCTGCACGCCATTCTG
CGGCGGCAGGAAGATTTTTACCCATTCCTGAAGGACAACCGGGAAAAGATCGAGAAGATCCTGACCTTCC
GCATCCCCTACTACGTGGGCCCTCTGGCCAGGGGAAACAGCAGATTCGCCTGGATGACCAGAAAGAGCGA
GGAAACCATCACCCCCTGGAACTTCGAGGAAGTGGTGGACAAGGGCGCTTCCGCCCAGAGCTTCATCGAG
CGGATGACCAACTTCGATAAGAACCTGCCCAACGAGAAGGTGCTGCCCAAGCACAGCCTGCTGTACGAGT
ACTTCACCGTGTATAACGAGCTGACCAAAGTGAAATACGTGACCGAGGGAATGAGAAAGCCCGCCTTCCT
GAGCGGCGAGCAGAAAAAGGCCATCGTGGACCTGCTGTTCAAGACCAACCGGAAAGTGACCGTGAAGCAG
CTGAAAGAGGACTACTTCAAGAAAATCGAGTGCTTCGACTCCGTGGAAATCTCCGGCGTGGAAGATCGGT
TCAACGCCTCCCTGGGCACATACCACGATCTGCTGAAAATTATCAAGGACAAGGACTTCCTGGACAATGA
GGAAAACGAGGACATTCTGGAAGATATCGTGCTGACCCTGACACTGTTTGAGGACAGAGAGATGATCGAG
GAACGGCTGAAAACCTATGCCCACCTGTTCGACGACAAAGTGATGAAGCAGCTGAAGCGGCGGAGATACA
CCGGCTGGGGCAGGCTGAGCCGGAAGCTGATCAACGGCATCCGGGACAAGCAGTCCGGCAAGACAATCCT
GGATTTCCTGAAGTCCGACGGCTTCGCCAACAGAAACTTCATGCAGCTGATCCACGACGACAGCCTGACC
TTTAAAGAGGACATCCAGAAAGCCCAGGTGTCCGGCCAGGGCGATAGCCTGCACGAGCACATTGCCAATC
TGGCCGGCAGCCCCGCCATTAAGAAGGGCATCCTGCAGACAGTGAAGGTGGTGGACGAGCTCGTGAAAGT
GATGGGCCGGCACAAGCCCGAGAACATCGTGATCGAAATGGCCAGAGAGAACCAGACCACCCAGAAGGGA
CAGAAGAACAGCCGCGAGAGAATGAAGCGGATCGAAGAGGGCATCAAAGAGCTGGGCAGCCAGATCCTGA
AAGAACACCCCGTGGAAAACACCCAGCTGCAGAACGAGAAGCTGTACCTGTACTACCTGCAGAATGGGCG
GGATATGTACGTGGACCAGGAACTGGACATCAACCGGCTGTCCGACTACGATGTGGACCATATCGTGCCT
CAGAGCTTTCTGAAGGACGACTCCATCGACAACAAGGTGCTGACCAGAAGCGACAAGAACCGGGGCAAGA
GCGACAACGTGCCCTCCGAAGAGGTCGTGAAGAAGATGAAGAACTACTGGCGGCAGCTGCTGAACGCCAA
GCTGATTACCCAGAGAAAGTTCGACAATCTGACCAAGGCCGAGAGAGGCGGCCTGAGCGAACTGGATAAG
GCCGGCTTCATCAAGAGACAGCTGGTGGAAACCCGGCAGATCACAAAGCACGTGGCACAGATCCTGGACT
CCCGGATGAACACTAAGTACGACGAGAATGACAAGCTGATCCGGGAAGTGAAAGTGATCACCCTGAAGTC
CAAGCTGGTGTCCGATTTCCGGAAGGATTTCCAGTTTTACAAAGTGCGCGAGATCAACAACTACCACCAC
GCCCACGACGCCTACCTGAACGCCGTCGTGGGAACCGCCCTGATCAAAAAGTACCCTAAGCTGGAAAGCG
AGTTCGTGTACGGCGACTACAAGGTGTACGACGTGCGGAAGATGATCGCCAAGAGCGAGCAGGAAATCGG
CAAGGCTACCGCCAAGTACTTCTTCTACAGCAACATCATGAACTTTTTCAAGACCGAGATTACCCTGGCC
AACGGCGAGATCCGGAAGCGGCCTCTGATCGAGACAAACGGCGAAACCGGGGAGATCGTGTGGGATAAGG
GCCGGGATTTTGCCACCGTGCGGAAAGTGCTGAGCATGCCCCAAGTGAATATCGTGAAAAAGACCGAGGT
GCAGACAGGCGGCTTCAGCAAAGAGTCTATCCTGCCCAAGAGGAACAGCGATAAGCTGATCGCCAGAAAG
AAGGACTGGGACCCTAAGAAGTACGGCGGCTTCGACAGCCCCACCGTGGCCTATTCTGTGCTGGTGGTGG
CCAAAGTGGAAAAGGGCAAGTCCAAGAAACTGAAGAGTGTGAAAGAGCTGCTGGGGATCACCATCATGGA
AAGAAGCAGCTTCGAGAAGAATCCCATCGACTTTCTGGAAGCCAAGGGCTACAAAGAAGTGAAAAAGGAC
CTGATCATCAAGCTGCCTAAGTACTCCCTGTTCGAGCTGGAAAACGGCCGGAAGAGAATGCTGGCCTCTG
CCGGCGAACTGCAGAAGGGAAACGAACTGGCCCTGCCCTCCAAATATGTGAACTTCCTGTACCTGGCCAG
CCACTATGAGAAGCTGAAGGGCTCCCCCGAGGATAATGAGCAGAAACAGCTGTTTGTGGAACAGCACAAG
CACTACCTGGACGAGATCATCGAGCAGATCAGCGAGTTCTCCAAGAGAGTGATCCTGGCCGACGCTAATC
TGGACAAAGTGCTGTCCGCCTACAACAAGCACCGGGATAAGCCCATCAGAGAGCAGGCCGAGAATATCAT
CCACCTGTTTACCCTGACCAATCTGGGAGCCCCTGCCGCCTTCAAGTACTTTGACACCACCATCGACCGG
AAGAGGTACACCAGCACCAAAGAGGTGCTGGACGCCACCCTGATCCACCAGAGCATCACCGGCCTGTACG
AGACACGGATCGACCTGTCTCAGCTGGGAGGCGACAGCCCCAAGAAGAAGAGAAAGGTGGAGGCCAGCTA
AGAATTCCTAGAGCTCGCTGATCAGCCTCGACTGTGCCTTCTAGTTGCCAGCCATCTGTTGTTTGCCCCT
CCCCCGTGCCTTCCTTGACCCTGGAAGGTGCCACTCCCACTGTCCTTTCCTAATAAAATGAGGAAATTGC
ATCGCATTGTCTGAGTAGGTGTCATTCTATTCTGGGGGGTGGGGTGGGGCAGGACAGCAAGGGGGAGGAT
TGGGAAGAGAATAGCAGGCATGCTGGGGAGCGGCCGCAGGAACCCCTAGTGATGGAGTTGGCCACTCCCT
CTCTGCGCGCTCGCTCGCTCACTGAGGCCGGGCGACCAAAGGTCGCCCGACGCCCGGGCTTTGCCCGGGC
GGCCTCAGTGAGCGAGCGAGCGCGCAGCTGCCTGCAGGGGCGCCTGATGCGGTATTTTCTCCTTACGCAT
CTGTGCGGTATTTCACACCGCATA
[95 nt withheld, positions 5905-5999]
T
[46 nt withheld, positions 6001-6046]
C
[141 nt withheld, positions 6048-6188]
CCTTTGACGTTGGAGTCCACGTTCTTT
[37 nt withheld, positions 6216-6252]
ACTCTATCTCGGGCTATTCTTTTGATTTATAAGGGATTTTGCCGATTTCGGTCTATTGGTTAAAAAATGA
GCTGATTTAACAAAAATTTAACGCGAATTTTAACAAAATATTAACGTTTACAATTTTATGGTGCACTCTC
AGTACAATCTGCTCTGATGCCGCATAGTTAAGCCAGCCCCGACACCCGCCAACACCCGCTGACGCGCCCT
GACGGGCTTGTCTGCTCCCGGCATCCGCTTACAGACAAGCTGTGACCGTCTCCGGGAGCTGCATGTGTCA
GAGGTTTTCACCGTCATCACCGAAACGCGCGAGACGAAAGGGCCTCGTGATACGCCTATTTTTATAGGTT
AATGTCATGATAATAATGGTTTCTTAGACGTCAGGTGGCACTTTTCGGGGAAATGTGCGCGGAACCCCTA
TTTGTTTATTTTTCTAAATACATTCAAATATGTATCCGCTCATGAGACAATAACCCTGATAAATGCTTCA
ATAATATTGAAAAAGGAAGAGTATGAGTATTCAACATTTCCGTGTCGCCCTTATTCCCTTTTTTGCGGCA
TTTTGCCTTCCTGTTTTTGCTCACCCAGAAACGCTGGTGAAAGTAAAAGATGCTGAAGATCAGTTGGGTG
CACGAGTGGGTTACATCGAACTGGATCTCAACAGCGGTAAGATCCTTGAGAGTTTTCGCCCCGAAGAACG
TTTTCCAATGATGAGCACTTTTAAAGTTCTGCTATGTGGCGCGGTATTATCCCGTATTGACGCCGGGCAA
GAGCAACTCGGTCGCCGCATACACTATTCTCAGAATGACTTGGTTGAGTACTCACCAGTCACAGAAAAGC
ATCTTACGGATGGCATGACAGTAAGAGAATTATGCAGTGCTGCCATAACCATGAGTGATAACACTGCGGC
CAACTTACTTCTGACAACGATCGGAGGACCGAAGGAGCTAACCGCTTTTTTGCACAACATGGGGGATCAT
GTAACTCGCCTTGATCGTTGGGAACCGGAGCTGAATGAAGCCATACCAAACGACGAGCGTGACACCACGA
TGCCTGTAGCAATGGCAACAACGTTGCGCAAACTATTAACTGGCGAACTACTTACTCTAGCTTCCCGGCA
ACAATTAATAGACTGGATGGAGGCGGATAAAGTTGCAGGACCACTTCTGCGCTCGGCCCTTCCGGCTGGC
TGGTTTATTGCTGATAAATCTGGAGCCGGTGAGCGTGGAAGCCGCGGTATCATTGCAGCACTGGGGCCAG
ATGGTAAGCCCTCCCGTATCGTAGTTATCTACACGACGGGGAGTCAGGCAACTATGGATGAACGAAATAG
ACAGATCGCTGAGATAGGTGCCTCACTGATTAAGCATTGGTAACTGTCAGACCAAGTTTACTCATATATA
CTTTAGATTGATTTAAAACTTCATTTTTAATTTAAAAGGATCTAGGTGAAGATCCTTTTTGATAATCTCA
TGACCAAAATCCCTTAACGTGAGTTTTCGTTCCACTGAGCGTCAGACCCCGTAGAAAAGATCAAAGGATC
TTCTTGAGATCCTTTTTTTCTGCGCGTAATCTGCTGCTTGCAAACAAAAAAACCACCGCTACCAGCGGTG
GTTTGTTTGCCGGATCAAGAGCTACCAACTCTTTTTCCGAAGGTAACTGGCTTCAGCAGAGCGCAGATAC
CAAATACTGTTCTTCTAGTGTAGCCGTAGTTAGGCCACCACTTCAAGAACTCTGTAGCACCGCCTACATA
CCTCGCTCTGCTAATCCTGTTACCAGTGGCTGCTGCCAGTGGCGATAAGTCGTGTCTTACCGGGTTGGAC
TCAAGACGATAGTTACCGGATAAGGCGCAGCGGTCGGGCTGAACGGGGGGTTCGTGCACACAGCCCAGCT
TGGAGCGAACGACCTACACCGAACTGAGATACCTACAGCGTGAGCTATGAGAAAGCGCCACGCTTCCCGA
AGGGAGAAAGGCGGACAGGTATCCGGTAAGCGGCAGGGTCGGAACAGGAGAGCGCACGAGGGAGCTTCCA
GGGGGAAACGCCTGGTATCTTTATAGTCCTGTCGGGTTTCGCCACCTCTGACTTGAGCGTCGATTTTTGT
GATGCTCGTCAGGGGGGCGGAGCCTATGGAAAAACGCCAGCAACGCGGCCTTTTTACGGTTCCTGGCCTT
TTGCTGGCCTTTTGCTCACATGT
Features (pLannotate 1.2.2; 18 found; start..end, strand, type, name):
      1..241     +  promoter       U6 promoter: RNA polymerase III promoter for human U6 snRNA
    289..356     +  misc_RNA       tracrRNA (fragment): trans-activating CRISPR RNA for the Streptococcus pyogenes CRISPR/Cas9 system
    363..406     +  misc_RNA       gRNA scaffold (fragment): guide RNA scaffold for the Streptococcus pyogenes CRISPR/Cas9 system
    453..738     +  enhancer       CMV enhancer: human cytomegalovirus immediate early enhancer; contains an 18-bp deletion relative to the standard CMV enhancer
    740..1016    +  promoter       chicken β-actin promoter: No description available
   1017..1244    +  intron         hybrid intron: hybrid between chicken β-actin (CBA) and minute virus of mice (MMV) introns (Gray et al., 2011)
   1265..1292    +  CDS            3xHA (fragment): three tandem HA epitope tags
   1325..3040    +  CDS            Cas9(N): N-terminal portion of Streptococcus pyogenes Cas9 (Zetsche et al., 2015)
   2927..5425    +  CDS            Cas9(C): C-terminal portion of Streptococcus pyogenes Cas9 (Zetsche et al., 2015)
   5492..5603    +  polyA_signal   bGH poly(A) signal: bovine growth hormone polyadenylation signal
   5708..5848    +  repeat_region  AAV2 ITR: inverted terminal repeat of adeno-associated virus serotype 2 inverted
   5853..5904    -  misc_feature   bom (fragment): basis of mobility region from pBR322
   5923..6378    +  rep_origin     f1 ori (sequence partly withheld): f1 bacteriophage origin of replication; arrow indicates direction of (+) strand synthesis
   6379..6428    -  misc_feature   bom (fragment): basis of mobility region from pBR322
   6530..6565    -  CDS            rop (fragment): Rop protein, which maintains plasmids at low copy number; rop
   6660..6764    +  promoter       AmpR promoter: bla
   6765..7625    +  CDS            AmpR: β-lactamase; bla; confers resistance to ampicillin, carbenicillin, and related antibiotics
   7796..8384    +  rep_origin     ori: high-copy-number ColE1/pMB1/pBR322/pUC origin of replication
