[The description below was written by a language model from this plasmid's Addgene catalogue record and pLannotate feature annotations shown in this document.]
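Description:
px335-sgRNA-EF(Cas9n)-mHes1-R is a mammalian expression plasmid of about 8.4 kb built on the px335 backbone. It delivers both a single guide RNA against mouse Hes1 and the Streptococcus pyogenes Cas9 nickase from one vector. It is propagated in E. coli as a high-copy plasmid through a ColE1/pUC-type origin and selected with ampicillin (AmpR under its own bla promoter). A filamentous phage origin, annotated as f1 in one sequence record and M13 in the other, is also present. There is a single AAV2 ITR downstream of the Cas9 cassette, which on its own does not make the plasmid an AAV packaging vector. No mammalian selection marker is annotated.

The guide cassette uses the human U6 RNA polymerase III promoter. A 20-nt synthetic spacer was cloned between two BbsI sites that were destroyed in the process, followed by the guide scaffold. The depositor replaced the standard scaffold with the optimized sgRNA(F+E) design. This probably explains why the annotation software recognises the scaffold only as tracrRNA and gRNA scaffold fragments. Cas9 is driven by a CMV enhancer, chicken β-actin promoter and hybrid intron arrangement and terminated by a bGH polyadenylation signal. Its coding region is annotated as overlapping N- and C-terminal portions that together span a continuous Cas9 reading frame, preceded by a short match to an HA-type epitope tag. The nickase mutation is stated in the catalogue entry but is not itself annotated.

Because a nickase cuts only one strand, such constructs are normally paired with a second guide plasmid for offset double nicking. The "-R" suffix may indicate the right-hand member of such a pair, though the record does not say so. The associated work concerns transcriptional bursting in mouse embryonic stem cells. The two sequence records differ by only two nucleotides.
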