Addgene plasmid #122310: px335-sgRNA-EF(Cas9n)-mHes1-R
Purpose: Expresses sgRNA targeting mouse Hes1 and Cas9 nickase in mammalian cells
Depositing lab: Hiroshi Ochiai. Depositing organization: Hiroshima University. Publication: Genome-wide kinetic properties of transcriptional bursting in mouse embryonic stem cells. Ochiai H, Hayashi T, Umeda M, Yoshimura M, Harada A, Shimizu Y, Nakano K, Saitoh N, Liu Z, Yamamoto T, Okamura T, Ohkawa Y, Kimura H, Nikaido I. Sci Adv. 2020 Jun 17;6(25):eaaz6699. doi: 10.1126/sciadv.aaz6699. eCollection 2020 Jun. PubMed 32596448.
Backbone
  Vector backbone: px335
  Backbone size w/o insert (bp): 8427
  Total vector size (bp): 8447
  Modifications to backbone: We applied an optimized sgRNA design (sgRNA(F+E)) (Chen et al., Cell, 2013)
  Vector type: Mammalian Expression
Growth in bacteria
  Bacterial resistance: Ampicillin, 100 μg/mL
  Growth temperature: 37°C
  Growth strain: DH5alpha
  Copy number: High Copy
Gene/Insert
  Gene/Insert name: sgRNA for mouse Hes1
  gRNA/shRNA sequence: AGCCCACCTCTCTCTTCTGA
  Species: Synthetic
  Cloning method: Restriction Enzyme; 5′ cloning site BbsI (destroyed during cloning); 3′ cloning site BbsI (destroyed during cloning)
  Sequencing primers: 5′ LKO1_5_primer
Terms and licenses: Academic/Nonprofit Terms; Industry Terms: Not Available to Industry
How to cite: px335-sgRNA-EF(Cas9n)-mHes1-R was a gift from Hiroshi Ochiai (Addgene plasmid # 122310 ; http://n2t.net/addgene:122310 ; RRID:Addgene_122310)
